Addgene plasmid #198624: pBad-HaloGFP-171-174
Purpose: Green fluorescent Ca2+ ion indicator for bacterial expression.
Depositing lab: Robert Campbell. Depositing organization: The University of Tokyo. Publication: Chemigenetic indicators based on synthetic chelators and green fluorescent protein. Zhu W, Takeuchi S, Imai S, Terada T, Ueda T, Nasu Y, Terai T, Campbell RE. Nat Chem Biol. 2023 Jan;19(1):38-44. doi: 10.1038/s41589-022-01134-z. Epub 2022 Sep 22. PubMed 36138142.
Backbone
  Vector backbone: PBad
  Backbone manufacturer: Invitrogen
  Backbone size w/o insert (bp): 4000
  Vector type: Bacterial Expression
Growth in bacteria
  Bacterial resistance: Ampicillin, 100 μg/mL
  Growth temperature: 37°C
  Growth strain: DH5alpha
  Copy number: High Copy
Gene/Insert
  Gene/Insert name: HaloGFP-171-174
  Species: Synthetic
  Insert size (bp): 1614
  Promoter: araBAD promoter
  Cloning method: Gibson Cloning
  Sequencing primers: 5′ pBAD forward; 3′ pBAD Reverse
Terms and licenses: Academic/Nonprofit Terms; Industry Terms: Not Available to Industry
How to cite: pBad-HaloGFP-171-174 was a gift from Robert Campbell (Addgene plasmid # 198624 ; http://n2t.net/addgene:198624 ; RRID:Addgene_198624)
