[The description below was written by a language model from this plasmid's Addgene catalogue record and pLannotate feature annotations shown in this document.]
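Description:
pBad-HaloGFP-171-174 is a bacterial expression plasmid built on the Invitrogen pBAD backbone, carrying a synthetic chemigenetic protein scaffold described in the record as a green fluorescent Ca2+ indicator. It is a 5,681 bp high-copy plasmid that replicates in E. coli from a ColE1/pMB1-type origin and is selected with ampicillin through the β-lactamase (AmpR) gene and its own promoter. A pBR322-derived bom region and a short remnant of rop are also annotated.

Expression is driven by the araBAD promoter, with the divergently oriented araC regulator on the same plasmid, so transcription is kept low without L-arabinose and induced when it is added. The open reading frame begins with the standard pBAD leader: a 6xHis-containing segment (annotated as a capTEV fragment), the T7 gene 10 leader that aids translation, and an Xpress epitope with an enterokinase cleavage site. The roughly 1.6 kb insert follows, and its annotation shows a green fluorescent protein (matched to cEGFP) placed between two HaloTag fragments, meaning the GFP is inserted within the HaloTag dehalogenase sequence. The "171-174" in the name may refer to the insertion position, but the record does not say so. Transcription ends at the rrnB T1 and T2 terminators, preceded by a 5S rRNA segment from the same operon.

HaloTag binds chloroalkane ligands covalently, and the associated publication title refers to indicators that combine synthetic chelators with GFP. This suggests that Ca2+ sensing depends on a chelator-bearing ligand attached to the protein, although the record does not give the ligand. The plasmid suits arabinose-induced production and His-tag purification of the protein in E. coli.
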