Features (pLannotate 1.2.2; 16 found; start..end, strand, type, name):
     14..298     +  promoter       araBAD promoter: araBAD; promoter of the L-arabinose operon of E. coli; the araC regulatory gene is transcribed in the opposite direction (Guzman et al., 1995)
    344..364     +  CDS            capTEV™ (fragment): composite tag for in vivo biotinylation, TEV protease cleavage, and 6xHis tagging
    365..397     +  CDS            T7 tag (gene 10 leader): leader peptide from bacteriophage T7 gene 10 promotes efficient translation in E. coli
    401..424     +  CDS            Xpress™ tag: Xpress™ epitope tag, including an enterokinase recognition and cleavage site
    440..952     +  CDS            HaloTag® (fragment): modified bacterial dehalogenase that forms covalent bonds with chloroalkane derivatives
    953..1678    +  CDS            cEGFP: cEGFP is a basic (constitutively fluorescent) green fluorescent protein published in 2008, derived from Aequorea victoria.
   1685..2053    +  CDS            HaloTag® (fragment): modified bacterial dehalogenase that forms covalent bonds with chloroalkane derivatives
   2146..2261    +  ncRNA          5S rRNA: Accession: RF00001 - 5S ribosomal RNA
   2265..2351    +  terminator     rrnB T1 terminator: Escherichia coli rrnB; transcription terminator T1 from the E. coli rrnB gene
   2443..2470    +  terminator     rrnB T2 terminator: transcription terminator T2 from the E. coli rrnB gene
   2489..2580    +  promoter       AmpR promoter: bla
   2581..3441    +  CDS            AmpR: β-lactamase; bla; confers resistance to ampicillin, carbenicillin, and related antibiotics
   3612..4200    +  rep_origin     ori: high-copy-number ColE1/pMB1/pBR322/pUC origin of replication
   4386..4526    -  misc_feature   bom: basis of mobility region from pBR322
   4628..4668    -  CDS            rop (fragment): Rop protein, which maintains plasmids at low copy number; rop
   4790..5668    -  CDS            araC: L-arabinose regulatory protein; araC
>Addgene plasmid #198624 | pBad-HaloGFP-171-174 | addgene full sequence | sequence record 389865 | Addgene NGS Result
CCGCCATTCAGAGAAGAAACCAATTGTCCATATTGCATCAGACATTGCCGTCACTGCGTCTTTTACTGGC
TCTTCTCGCTAACCAAACCGGTAACCCCGCTTATTAAAAGCATTCTGTAACAAAGCGGGACCAAAGCCAT
GACAAAAACGCGTAACAAAAGTGTCTATAATCACGGCAGAAAAGTCCACATTGATTATTTGCACGGCGTC
ACACTTTGCTATGCCATAGCATTTTTATCCATAAGATTAGCGGATCCTACCTGACGCTTTTTATCGCAAC
TCTCTACTGTTTCTCCATACCCGTTTTTTGGGCTAACAGGAGGAATTAACCATGGGGGGTTCTCATCATC
ATCATCATCATGGTATGGCTAGCATGACTGGTGGACAGCAAATGGGTCGGGATCTGTACGACGATGACGA
TAAGGATCCGAGCTCGAGAATGGCAGAAATCGGTACTGGCTTTCCATTCGACCCCCATTATGTGGAAGTC
CTGGGCGAGCGCATGCACTACGTCGATGTTGGTCCGCGCGATGGCACCCCTGTGCTGTTCCTGCACGGTA
ACCCGACCTCCTCCTACGTGTGGCGCAACATCATCCCGCATGTTGCACCGACCCATCGCTGCATTGCTCC
AGACCTGATCGGTATGGGCAAATCCGACAAACCAGACCTGGGTTATTTCTTCGACGACCACGTCCGCTTC
ATGGATGCCTTCATCGAAGCCCTGGGTCTGGAAGAGGTCGTCCTGGTCATTCACGACTGGGGCTCCGCTC
TGGGTTTCCACTGGGCCAAGCGCAATCCAGAGCGCGTCAAAGGTATTGCATTTATGGAGTTCATCCGCCC
TATCCCGACCTGGGACGAATGGCCAGAATTTGCCCGCGAGACCTTCCAGGCCTTCCGCACCACCGACGTC
GGCCGCAAGCTGATCATCGATCAGAACGTTTTTATCGAGGGTGAAAACGTCTATATCAAGGCCGACAAGC
AGAAGAACGGCATCAAGGCGAACTTCAAGATCCGCCACAACATCGAGGACGGCGGCGTGCAGCTCGCCTA
CCACTACCAGCAGAACACCCCCATCGGCGACGGCCCCGTGCTGCTGCCCGACAACCACTACCTGAGCGTC
CAGTCCAAACTTTCGAAAGACCCCAACGAGAAGCGCGATCACATGGTCCTGCTGGAGTTCGTGACCGCCG
CCGGGATCACTCTCGGCATGGACGAGCTGTACAAGGGCGGTACCGGAGGGAGCATGGTGAGCAAGGGCGA
GGAGCTGTTCACCGGGGTGGTGCCCATCCTGGTCGAGCTGGACGGCGACGTAAACGGCCACAAGTTCAGC
GTGTCCGGCGAGGGTGAGGGCGATGCCACCTACGGCAAGCTGACCCTGAAGTTCATCTGCACCACCGGCA
AGCTGCCCGTGCCCTGGCCCACCCTCGTGACCACCCTGACCTACGGCGTGCAGTGCTTCAGCCGCTACCC
CGACCACATGAAGCAGCACGACTTCTTCAAGTCCGCCATGCCCGAAGGCTACATCCAGGAGCGCACCATC
TTCTTCAAGGACGACGGCAACTACAAGACCCGCGCCGAGGTGAAGTTCGAGGGCGACACCCTGGTGAACC
GCATCGAGCTGAAGGGCATCGACTTCAAGGAGGACGGCAACATCCTGGGGCATAAGCTGGAGTACAACCT
TGGCATGGGTGTCGTCCGCCCGCTGACTGAAGTCGAGATGGACCATTACCGCGAGCCGTTCCTGAATCCT
GTTGACCGCGAGCCACTGTGGCGCTTCCCAAACGAGCTGCCAATCGCCGGTGAGCCAGCGAACATCGTCG
CGCTGGTCGAAGAATACATGGACTGGCTGCACCAGTCCCCTGTCCCGAAGCTGCTGTTCTGGGGCACCCC
AGGCGTTCTGATCCCACCGGCCGAAGCCGCTCGCCTGGCCAAAAGCCTGCCTAACTGCAAGGCTGTGGAC
ATCGGCCCGGGTCTGAATCTGCTGCAAGAAGACAACCCGGACCTGATCGGCAGCGAGATCGCGCGCTGGC
TGTCGACGCTCGAGATTTCCGGCTGAAAGCTTGGCTGTTTTGGCGGATGAGAGAAGATTTTCAGCCTGAT
ACAGATTAAATCAGAACGCAGAAGCGGTCTGATAAAACAGAATTTGCCTGGCGGCAGTAGCGCGGTGGTC
CCACCTGACCCCATGCCGAACTCAGAAGTGAAACGCCGTAGCGCCGATGGTAGTGTGGGGTCTCCCCATG
CGAGAGTAGGGAACTGCCAGGCATCAAATAAAACGAAAGGCTCAGTCGAAAGACTGGGCCTTTCGTTTTA
TCTGTTGTTTGTCGGTGAACGCTCTCCTGAGTAGGACAAATCCGCCGGGAGCGGATTTGAACGTTGCGAA
GCAACGGCCCGGAGGGTGGCGGGCAGGACGCCCGCCATAAACTGCCAGGCATCAAATTAAGCAGAAGGCC
ATCCTGACGGATGGCCTTTTTGCGTTTCTACAAACTCTTTTGTTTATTTTTCTAAATACATTCAAATATG
TATCCGCTCATGAGACAATAACCCTGATAAATGCTTCAATAATATTGAAAAAGGAAGAGTATGAGTATTC
AACATTTCCGTGTCGCCCTTATTCCCTTTTTTGCGGCATTTTGCCTTCCTGTTTTTGCTCACCCAGAAAC
GCTGGTGAAAGTAAAAGATGCTGAAGATCAGTTGGGTGCACGAGTGGGTTACATCGAACTGGATCTCAAC
AGCGGTAAGATCCTTGAGAGTTTTCGCCCCGAAGAACGTTTTCCAATGATGAGCACTTTTAAAGTTCTGC
TATGTGGCGCGGTATTATCCCGTGTTGACGCCGGGCAAGAGCAACTCGGTCGCCGCATACACTATTCTCA
GAATGACTTGGTTGAGTACTCACCAGTCACAGAAAAGCATCTTACGGATGGCATGACAGTAAGAGAATTA
TGCAGTGCTGCCATAACCATGAGTGATAACACTGCGGCCAACTTACTTCTGACAACGATCGGAGGACCGA
AGGAGCTAACCGCTTTTTTGCACAACATGGGGGATCATGTAACTCGCCTTGATCGTTGGGAACCGGAGCT
GAATGAAGCCATACCAAACGACGAGCGTGACACCACGATGCCTGTAGCAATGGCAACAACGTTGCGCAAA
CTATTAACTGGCGAACTACTTACTCTAGCTTCCCGGCAACAATTAATAGACTGGATGGAGGCGGATAAAG
TTGCAGGACCACTTCTGCGCTCGGCCCTTCCGGCTGGCTGGTTTATTGCTGATAAATCTGGAGCCGGTGA
GCGTGGGTCTCGCGGTATCATTGCAGCACTGGGGCCAGATGGTAAGCCCTCCCGTATCGTAGTTATCTAC
ACGACGGGGAGTCAGGCAACTATGGATGAACGAAATAGACAGATCGCTGAGATAGGTGCCTCACTGATTA
AGCATTGGTAACTGTCAGACCAAGTTTACTCATATATACTTTAGATTGATTTAAAACTTCATTTTTAATT
TAAAAGGATCTAGGTGAAGATCCTTTTTGATAATCTCATGACCAAAATCCCTTAACGTGAGTTTTCGTTC
CACTGAGCGTCAGACCCCGTAGAAAAGATCAAAGGATCTTCTTGAGATCCTTTTTTTCTGCGCGTAATCT
GCTGCTTGCAAACAAAACAACCACCGCTACCAGCGGTGGTTTGTTTGCCGGATCAAGAGCTACCAACTCT
TTTTCCGAAGGTAACTGGCTTCAGCAGAGCGCAGATACCAAATACTGTCCTTCTAGTGTAGCCGTAGTTA
GGCCACCACTTCAAGAACTCTGTAGCACCGCCTACATACCTCGCTCTGCTAATCCTGTTACCAGTGGCTG
CTGCCAGTGGCGATAAGTCGTGTCTTACCGGGTTGGACTCAAGACGATAGTTACCGGATAAGGCGCAGCG
GTCGGGCTGAACGGGGGGTTCGTGCACACAGCCCAGCTTGGAGCGAACGACCTACACCGAACTGAGATAC
CTACAGCGTGAGCTATGAGAAAGCGCCACGCTTCCCGAAGGGAGAAAGGCGGACAGGTATCCGGTAAGCG
GCAGGGTCGGAACAGGAGAGCGCACGAGGGAGCTTCCAGGGGGAAACGCCTGGTATCTTTATAGTCCTGT
CGGGTTTCGCCACCTCTGACTTGAGCGTCGATTTTTGTGATGCTCGTCAGGGGGGCGGAGCCTATGGAAA
AACGCCAGCAACGCGGCCTTTTTACGGTTCCTGGCCTTTTGCTGGCCTTTTGCTCACATGTTCTTTCCTG
CGTTATCCCCTGATTCTGTGGATAACCGTATTACCGCCTTTGAGTGAGCTGATACCGCTCGCCGCAGCCG
AACGACCGAGCGCAGCGAGTCAGTGAGCGAGGAAGCGGAAGAGCGCCTGATGCGGTATTTTCTCCTTACG
CATCTGTGCGGTATTTCACACCGCATATGGTGCACTCTCAGTACAATCTGCTCTGATGCCGCATAGTTAA
GCCAGTATACACTCCGCTATCGCTACGTGACTGGGTCATGGCTGCGCCCCGACACCCGCCAACACCCGCT
GACGCGCCCTGACGGGCTTGTCTGCTCCCGGCATCCGCTTACAGACAAGCTGTGACCGTCTCCGGGAGCT
GCATGTGTCAGAGGTTTTCACCGTCATCACCGAAACGCGCGAGGCAGCAGATCAATTCGCGCGCGAAGGC
GAAGCGGCATGCATAATGTGCCTGTCAAATGGACGAAGCAGGGATTCTGCAAACCCTATGCTACTCCGTC
AAGCCGTCAATTGTCTGATTCGTTACCAATTATGACAACTTGACGGCTACATCATTCACTTTTTCTTCAC
AACCGGCACGGAACTCGCTCGGGCTGGCCCCGGTGCATTTTTTAAATACCCGCGAGAAATAGAGTTGATC
GTCAAAACCAACATTGCGACCGACGGTGGCGATAGGCATCCGGGTGGTGCTCAAAAGCAGCTTCGCCTGG
CTGATACGTTGGTCCTCGCGCCAGCTTAAGACGCTAATCCCTAACTGCTGGCGGAAAAGATGTGACAGAC
GCGACGGCGACAAGCAAACATGCTGTGCGACGCTGGCGATATCAAAATTGCTGTCTGCCAGGTGATCGCT
GATGTACTGACAAGCCTCGCGTACCCGATTATCCATCGGTGGATGGAGCGACTCGTTAATCGCTTCCATG
CGCCGCAGTAACAATTGCTCAAGCAGATTTATCGCCAGCAGCTCCGAATAGCGCCCTTCCCCTTGCCCGG
CGTTAATGATTTGCCCAAACAGGTCGCTGAAATGCGGCTGGTGCGCTTCATCCGGGCGAAAGAACCCCGT
ATTGGCAAATATTGACGGCCAGTTAAGCCATTCATGCCAGTAGGCGCGCGGACGAAAGTAAACCCACTGG
TGATACCATTCGCGAGCCTCCGGATGACGACCGTAGTGATGAATCTCTCCTGGCGGGAACAGCAAAATAT
CACCCGGTCGGCAAACAAATTCTCGTCCCTGATTTTTCACCACCCCCTGACCGCGAATGGTGAGATTGAG
AATATAACCTTTCATTCCCAGCGGTCGGTCGATAAAAAAATCGAGATAACCGTTGGCCTCAATCGGCGTT
AAACCCGCCACCAGATGGGCATTAAACGAGTATCCCGGCAGCAGGGGATCATTTTGCGCTTCAGCCATAC
TTTTCATACTC
